Addgene plasmid #120164: mCh-KIF5B*-strep
Purpose: Expresses a chimera of mCherry (fluorescent tag), a KIF5B-based anterograde motor and streptavidin
Depositing lab: Juan Bonifacino. Publication: Reversible association with motor proteins (RAMP): A streptavidin-based method to manipulate organelle positioning. Guardia CM, De Pace R, Sen A, Saric A, Jarnik M, Kolin DA, Kunwar A, Bonifacino JS. PLoS Biol. 2019 May 17;17(5):e3000279. doi: 10.1371/journal.pbio.3000279. eCollection 2019 May. PubMed 31100061.
Backbone
  Vector backbone: pmCherry-C1
  Backbone manufacturer: Clontech
  Backbone size w/o insert (bp): 4713
  Total vector size (bp): 6876
  Vector type: Mammalian Expression
  Selectable markers: Neomycin (select with G418)
Growth in bacteria
  Bacterial resistance: Kanamycin, 50 μg/mL
  Growth temperature: 37°C
  Growth strain: DH5alpha
  Copy number: High Copy
Gene/Insert
  Gene/Insert name: kinesin family member 5B (alt name: KIF5B)
  Species: M. musculus (mouse)
  Insert size (bp): 2163
  Mutation: Truncated KIF5B: 1-555 aa
  Entrez Gene: Kif5b (a.k.a. Khc, Khcs, Kns1, Ukhc)
  Promoter: CMV
  Tag / fusion protein: mCherry (N terminal on backbone); Streptavidin (C terminal on insert)
  Cloning method: Gibson Cloning
  Sequencing primers: 5′ mChC1 fwd; 3′ SV40pA rev
Terms and licenses: Academic/Nonprofit Terms; Industry Terms: Not Available to Industry
How to cite: mCh-KIF5B*-strep was a gift from Juan Bonifacino (Addgene plasmid # 120164 ; http://n2t.net/addgene:120164 ; RRID:Addgene_120164)
