[The description below was written by a language model from this plasmid's Addgene catalogue record and pLannotate feature annotations shown in this document.]
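Description:
mCh-KIF5B*-strep is a mammalian expression plasmid built on the Clontech pmCherry-C1 backbone, with a total size of 6,876 bp. It is propagated in E. coli through a high-copy ColE1/pUC-type origin and also carries an f1 phage origin. A single NeoR/KanR (Tn5 aminoglycoside phosphotransferase) gene serves both hosts. A bacterial bla-type promoter drives it for kanamycin selection in bacteria, and the SV40 enhancer/early promoter drives it for G418 selection in mammalian cells, with an HSV TK polyadenylation signal downstream. Short annotated fragments resembling bGH poly(A), ble and SV40 large T antigen appear to be backbone remnants or partial matches, not functional elements.

The payload is a single open reading frame under the human CMV immediate-early enhancer and promoter, terminated by the SV40 poly(A) signal. It encodes mCherry at the N terminus, followed by residual multiple-cloning-site sequence as a linker. Next comes a truncated mouse KIF5B (kinesin-1 heavy chain, residues 1–555), then a streptavidin fragment from Streptomyces avidinii at the C terminus. The insert was assembled by Gibson cloning. The truncation keeps the N-terminal part of the kinesin heavy chain, which the record describes as a KIF5B-based anterograde motor.

According to the associated publication title, the construct belongs to a streptavidin-based system called reversible association with motor proteins (RAMP), used to manipulate organelle positioning. Streptavidin acts as the coupling module that links the motor to an organelle, and mCherry allows the chimera to be visualised by red fluorescence. The record does not describe the partner constructs or how the association is reversed.
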