Features (pLannotate 1.2.2; 16 found; start..end, strand, type, name):
     44..60      -  polyA_signal   bGH poly(A) signal (fragment): bovine growth hormone polyadenylation signal
    282..870     +  rep_origin     ori: high-copy-number ColE1/pMB1/pBR322/pUC origin of replication
   1045..1348    +  enhancer       CMV enhancer: human cytomegalovirus immediate early enhancer
   1349..1552    +  promoter       CMV promoter: human cytomegalovirus (CMV) immediate early promoter
   1597..2304    +  CDS            mCherry: mCherry is a basic (constitutively fluorescent) red fluorescent protein published in 2004, derived from Discosoma sp.. It is reported to be a very rapidly-maturing monomer with low acid sensitivity.
   2305..2355    +  misc_feature   MCS (fragment): multiple cloning site
   2356..4026    +  CDS            Kif5b (fragment): KINH_MOUSE - Also known as Khcs, Kns1. Experimental evidence at protein level: Swiss-Prot protein existence level 1. Microtubule-dependent motor required for normal distribution of mitochondria and lysosomes. May be involved in the mechanisms of growth arrest induced by exposure to DNA-damaging drugs or by cellular senescence (PubMed:9657148). Can induce formation of neurite-like membrane protrusions in non-neuronal cells in a ZFYVE27-dependent manner (PubMed:21976701). Regulates centrosome and nuclear positioning during mitotic entry. During the G2 phase of the cell cycle in a BICD2- dependen
   4036..4515    +  CDS            SAV_STRAV (fragment): Experimental evidence at protein level: Swiss-Prot protein existence level 1. The biological function of streptavidin is not known. Forms a strong non-covalent specific complex with biotin (one molecule of biotin per subunit of streptavidin). From Streptomyces avidinii.
   4541..4625    +  CDS            large T antigen (fragment): large T antigen from SV40 (simian virus 40)
   4648..4769    +  polyA_signal   SV40 poly(A) signal: SV40 polyadenylation signal
   4803..5231    -  rep_origin     f1 ori (sequence partly withheld): f1 bacteriophage origin of replication; arrow indicates direction of (+) strand synthesis
   5258..5362    +  promoter       AmpR promoter: bla
   5364..5721    +  promoter       SV40 promoter: SV40 enhancer and early promoter
   5756..6550    +  CDS            NeoR/KanR: aminoglycoside phosphotransferase from Tn5; aph(3')-II (or nptII); confers resistance to neomycin, kanamycin, and G418 (Geneticin®)
   6571..6723    +  CDS            ble (fragment): BLE_KLEPN - Experimental evidence at protein level: Swiss-Prot protein existence level 1. Binding protein with a strong affinity to the bleomycin family of antibiotics. Binds to CL990; an antimitotic-antibiotic compound. From Klebsiella pneumoniae.
   6782..6829    +  polyA_signal   HSV TK poly(A) signal: herpes simplex virus thymidine kinase polyadenylation signal (Cole and Stacy, 1985)
>Addgene plasmid #120164 | mCh-KIF5B*-strep | addgene full sequence | sequence record 247489 | Addgene NGS Result
CCGAGACCCCATTGGGGCCAATACGCCCGCGTTTCTTCCTTTTCCCCACCCCACCCCCCAAGTTCGGGTG
AAGGCCCAGGGCTCGCAGCCAACGTCGGGGCGGCAGGCCCTGCCATAGCCTCAGGTTACTCATATATACT
TTAGATTGATTTAAAACTTCATTTTTAATTTAAAAGGATCTAGGTGAAGATCCTTTTTGATAATCTCATG
ACCAAAATCCCTTAACGTGAGTTTTCGTTCCACTGAGCGTCAGACCCCGTAGAAAAGATCAAAGGATCTT
CTTGAGATCCTTTTTTTCTGCGCGTAATCTGCTGCTTGCAAACAAAAAAACCACCGCTACCAGCGGTGGT
TTGTTTGCCGGATCAAGAGCTACCAACTCTTTTTCCGAAGGTAACTGGCTTCAGCAGAGCGCAGATACCA
AATACTGTTCTTCTAGTGTAGCCGTAGTTAGGCCACCACTTCAAGAACTCTGTAGCACCGCCTACATACC
TCGCTCTGCTAATCCTGTTACCAGTGGCTGCTGCCAGTGGCGATAAGTCGTGTCTTACCGGGTTGGACTC
AAGACGATAGTTACCGGATAAGGCGCAGCGGTCGGGCTGAACGGGGGGTTCGTGCACACAGCCCAGCTTG
GAGCGAACGACCTACACCGAACTGAGATACCTACAGCGTGAGCTATGAGAAAGCGCCACGCTTCCCGAAG
GGAGAAAGGCGGACAGGTATCCGGTAAGCGGCAGGGTCGGAACAGGAGAGCGCACGAGGGAGCTTCCAGG
GGGAAACGCCTGGTATCTTTATAGTCCTGTCGGGTTTCGCCACCTCTGACTTGAGCGTCGATTTTTGTGA
TGCTCGTCAGGGGGGCGGAGCCTATGGAAAAACGCCAGCAACGCGGCCTTTTTACGGTTCCTGGCCTTTT
GCTGGCCTTTTGCTCACATGTTCTTTCCTGCGTTATCCCCTGATTCTGTGGATAACCGTATTACCGCCAT
GCATTAGTTATTAATAGTAATCAATTACGGGGTCATTAGTTCATAGCCCATATATGGAGTTCCGCGTTAC
ATAACTTACGGTAAATGGCCCGCCTGGCTGACCGCCCAACGACCCCCGCCCATTGACGTCAATAATGACG
TATGTTCCCATAGTAACGCCAATAGGGACTTTCCATTGACGTCAATGGGTGGAGTATTTACGGTAAACTG
CCCACTTGGCAGTACATCAAGTGTATCATATGCCAAGTACGCCCCCTATTGACGTCAATGACGGTAAATG
GCCCGCCTGGCATTATGCCCAGTACATGACCTTATGGGACTTTCCTACTTGGCAGTACATCTACGTATTA
GTCATCGCTATTACCATGGTGATGCGGTTTTGGCAGTACATCAATGGGCGTGGATAGCGGTTTGACTCAC
GGGGATTTCCAAGTCTCCACCCCATTGACGTCAATGGGAGTTTGTTTTGGCACCAAAATCAACGGGACTT
TCCAAAATGTCGTAACAACTCCGCCCCATTGACGCAAATGGGCGGTAGGCGTGTACGGTGGGAGGTCTAT
ATAAGCAGAGCTGGTTTAGTGAACCGTCAGATCCGCTAGCGCTACCGGTCGCCACCATGGTGAGCAAGGG
CGAGGAGGATAACATGGCCATCATCAAGGAGTTCATGCGCTTCAAGGTGCACATGGAGGGCTCCGTGAAC
GGCCACGAGTTCGAGATCGAGGGCGAGGGCGAGGGCCGCCCCTACGAGGGCACCCAGACCGCCAAGCTGA
AGGTGACCAAGGGTGGCCCCCTGCCCTTCGCCTGGGACATCCTGTCCCCTCAGTTCATGTACGGCTCCAA
GGCCTACGTGAAGCACCCCGCCGACATCCCCGACTACTTGAAGCTGTCCTTCCCCGAGGGCTTCAAGTGG
GAGCGCGTGATGAACTTCGAGGACGGCGGCGTGGTGACCGTGACCCAGGACTCCTCCCTGCAGGACGGCG
AGTTCATCTACAAGGTGAAGCTGCGCGGCACCAACTTCCCCTCCGACGGCCCCGTAATGCAGAAGAAGAC
CATGGGCTGGGAGGCCTCCTCCGAGCGGATGTACCCCGAGGACGGCGCCCTGAAGGGCGAGATCAAGCAG
AGGCTGAAGCTGAAGGACGGCGGCCACTACGACGCTGAGGTCAAGACCACCTACAAGGCCAAGAAGCCCG
TGCAGCTGCCCGGCGCCTACAACGTCAACATCAAGTTGGACATCACCTCCCACAACGAGGACTACACCAT
CGTGGAACAGTACGAACGCGCCGAGGGCCGCCACTCCACCGGCGGCATGGACGAGCTGTACAAGTCCGGA
CTCAGATCTCGAGCTCAAGCTTCGAATTCTGCAGTCGACGGTACCATGGCGGACCCGGCGGAGTGCAACA
TCAAAGTGATGTGTCGCTTCAGACCTCTCAACGAATCTGAAGTGAACCGCGGCGATAAGTACGTCGCCAA
ATTCCAGGGAGAAGACACGGTGATGATCGCGTCCAAGCCTTATGCCTTTGATCGTGTGTTCCAGTCAAGC
ACATCTCAAGAGCAAGTATACAACGACTGTGCAAAAAAGATTGTTAAAGATGTTCTTGAGGGCTATAATG
GAACAATATTTGCATATGGACAAACATCATCTGGGAAGACCCACACGATGGAGGGTAAACTTCATGATCC
AGAAGGCATGGGAATTATTCCAAGAATAGTGCAAGATATTTTTAATTATATTTACTCCATGGATGAAAAT
TTGGAATTTCATATTAAGGTTTCATATTTTGAAATATATTTGGATAAGATAAGGGACTTGTTAGATGTTT
CAAAGACTAACCTTTCAGTCCATGAAGACAAAAACCGTGTTCCCTATGTAAAGGGGTGCACAGAACGTTT
CGTGTGTAGTCCAGATGAAGTCATGGATACCATAGATGAAGGGAAATCCAACAGACATGTCGCAGTTACA
AATATGAATGAACATAGCTCTAGGAGTCACAGCATATTTCTTATTAATGTAAAACAAGAGAATACACAAA
CGGAACAGAAACTCAGTGGAAAGCTTTATCTGGTTGATTTAGCTGGCAGTGAGAAGGTTAGTAAGACTGG
GGCTGAAGGTGCTGTGCTGGATGAAGCTAAGAACATCAACAAGTCACTTTCTGCACTTGGAAATGTCATT
TCTGCTTTGGCAGAGGGCAGTACCTATGTTCCTTATCGAGATAGTAAAATGACCAGAATTCTTCAAGATT
CATTAGGTGGCAACTGTAGGACCACTATTGTCATATGCTGCTCTCCATCATCATACAATGAGTCTGAGAC
AAAGTCAACACTCCTCTTTGGTCAAAGGGCCAAAACAATTAAGAACACAGTCTGTGTCAATGTAGAGTTA
ACTGCGGAGCAGTGGAAAAAGAAGTATGAAAAAGAAAAGGAAAAAAATAAAACTCTACGGAACACTATTC
AGTGGCTGGAAAACGAGCTAAACCGTTGGCGTAACGGGGAGACAGTGCCTATTGATGAGCAGTTTGACAA
AGAGAAAGCTAATTTGGAAGCCTTCACAGCGGATAAAGATATTGCTATTACCAGTGATAAACCAGCTGCT
GCAGTCGGAATGGCTGGTAGTTTTACCGATGCTGAAAGAAGAAAGTGTGAAGAAGAACTTGCTAAATTGT
ATAAACAACTTGATGACAAGGATGAAGAGATTAACCAACAAAGCCAATTGGTAGAGAAATTGAAGACACA
AATGCTGGATCAGGAAGAGCTTCTGGCATCAACCAGAAGGGATCAAGATAATATGCAAGCTGAACTGAAT
CGCCTCCAAGCAGAAAATGATGCTTCTAAAGAAGAAGTCAAAGAAGTTTTACAGGCCTTAGAGGAACTGG
CTGTTAATTATGATCAGAAGTCTCAGGAAGTTGAAGACAAAACAAAGGAATATGAATTGCTTAGTGATGA
ATTGAATCAAAAATCTGCAACTTTAGCAAGTATTGATGCTGAGCTTCAGAAGCTGAAGGAAATGACCAAC
CACCAGAAGAAACGAGCAGCTGAAATGATGGGTAGCGGCAGCGGTAGCGACCCTAGCAAAGACTCAAAAG
CTCAGGTGTCCGCTGCCGAGGCTGGCATTACTGGAACATGGTACAATCAGCTCGGGAGCACCTTTATTGT
GACTGCTGGAGCCGATGGAGCCCTCACCGGAACATACGAATCTGCTGTGGGAAACGCCGAATCACGGTAC
GTCCTCACTGGCCGATACGATAGTGCCCCTGCCACCGACGGATCTGGGACTGCCCTGGGATGGACTGTCG
CTTGGAAAAACAACTACCGGAATGCTCATTCTGCCACAACATGGAGTGGACAGTACGTGGGAGGCGCTGA
GGCTAGAATCAATACACAGTGGCTGCTCACATCTGGCACAACCGAGGCAAATGCTTGGAAATCCACCCTG
GTGGGACATGACACATTCACCAAAGTGAAACCCTCCGCCGCTTCAATCGATGCCGCCAAAAAAGCCGGAG
TCAACAACGGCAATCCTCTGGATGCCGTCCAGCAGTAAGGATCCACCGGATCTAGATAACTGATCATAAT
CAGCCATACCACATTTGTAGAGGTTTTACTTGCTTTAAAAAACCTCCCACACCTCCCCCTGAACCTGAAA
CATAAAATGAATGCAATTGTTGTTGTTAACTTGTTTATTGCAGCTTATAATGGTTACAAATAAAGCAATA
GCATCACAAATTTCACAAATAAAGCATTTTTTTCACTGCATTCTAGTTGTGGTTTGTCCAAACTCATCAA
TGTATCTTAACGCGTAAATTGTAAGCGTTAATATTTTGTTAAAATTCGCGTTAAATTTTTGTTAAATCAG
CTCATTTTTTAACCAATAGGCCGAAATCGGCAAAATCCCTTATAAATCAAAAGAATAGACCGAGATAGGG
T
[37 nt withheld, positions 4902-4938]
AAAGAACGTGGACTCCAACGTCAAAGG
[49 nt withheld, positions 4966-5014]
T
[91 nt withheld, positions 5016-5106]
G
[124 nt withheld, positions 5108-5231]
CAGGTGGCACTTTTCGGGGAAATGTGCGCGGAACCCCTATTTGTTTATTTTTCTAAATACATTCAAATAT
GTATCCGCTCATGAGACAATAACCCTGATAAATGCTTCAATAATATTGAAAAAGGAAGAGTCCTGAGGCG
GAAAGAACCAGCTGTGGAATGTGTGTCAGTTAGGGTGTGGAAAGTCCCCAGGCTCCCCAGCAGGCAGAAG
TATGCAAAGCATGCATCTCAATTAGTCAGCAACCAGGTGTGGAAAGTCCCCAGGCTCCCCAGCAGGCAGA
AGTATGCAAAGCATGCATCTCAATTAGTCAGCAACCATAGTCCCGCCCCTAACTCCGCCCATCCCGCCCC
TAACTCCGCCCAGTTCCGCCCATTCTCCGCCCCATGGCTGACTAATTTTTTTTATTTATGCAGAGGCCGA
GGCCGCCTCGGCCTCTGAGCTATTCCAGAAGTAGTGAGGAGGCTTTTTTGGAGGCCTAGGCTTTTGCAAA
GATCGATCAAGAGACAGGATGAGGATCGTTTCGCATGATTGAACAAGATGGATTGCACGCAGGTTCTCCG
GCCGCTTGGGTGGAGAGGCTATTCGGCTATGACTGGGCACAACAGACAATCGGCTGCTCTGATGCCGCCG
TGTTCCGGCTGTCAGCGCAGGGGCGCCCGGTTCTTTTTGTCAAGACCGACCTGTCCGGTGCCCTGAATGA
ACTGCAAGACGAGGCAGCGCGGCTATCGTGGCTGGCCACGACGGGCGTTCCTTGCGCAGCTGTGCTCGAC
GTTGTCACTGAAGCGGGAAGGGACTGGCTGCTATTGGGCGAAGTGCCGGGGCAGGATCTCCTGTCATCTC
ACCTTGCTCCTGCCGAGAAAGTATCCATCATGGCTGATGCAATGCGGCGGCTGCATACGCTTGATCCGGC
TACCTGCCCATTCGACCACCAAGCGAAACATCGCATCGAGCGAGCACGTACTCGGATGGAAGCCGGTCTT
GTCGATCAGGATGATCTGGACGAAGAGCATCAGGGGCTCGCGCCAGCCGAACTGTTCGCCAGGCTCAAGG
CGAGCATGCCCGACGGCGAGGATCTCGTCGTGACCCATGGCGATGCCTGCTTGCCGAATATCATGGTGGA
AAATGGCCGCTTTTCTGGATTCATCGACTGTGGCCGGCTGGGTGTGGCGGACCGCTATCAGGACATAGCG
TTGGCTACCCGTGATATTGCTGAAGAGCTTGGCGGCGAATGGGCTGACCGCTTCCTCGTGCTTTACGGTA
TCGCCGCTCCCGATTCGCAGCGCATCGCCTTCTATCGCCTTCTTGACGAGTTCTTCTGAGCGGGACTCTG
GGGTTCGAAATGACCGACCAAGCGACGCCCAACCTGCCATCACGAGATTTCGATTCCACCGCCGCCTTCT
ATGAAAGGTTGGGCTTCGGAATCGTTTTCCGGGACGCCGGCTGGATGATCCTCCAGCGCGGGGATCTCAT
GCTGGAGTTCTTCGCCCACCCTAGGGGGAGGCTAACTGAAACACGGAAGGAGACAATACCGGAAGGAACC
CGCGCTATGACGGCAATAAAAAGACAGAATAAAACGCACGGTGTTGGGTCGTTTGTTCATAAACGCGGGG
TTCGGTCCCAGGGCTGGCACTCTGTCGATACCCCA
